Addgene plasmid #187935: pET29a-α3-E
Purpose: Express phage alpha3 lysis protein E in bacteria
Depositing lab: Yi Ma. Depositing organization: South China University of Technology. Publication: Construction and In Vitro Evaluation of a Tumor Acidic pH-Targeting Drug Delivery System Based on Escherichia coli Nissle 1917 Bacterial Ghosts. Ma Y, Liu Q, Hu A, Jiang S, Wang S, Liu R, Han K, Wang J. Bioengineering (Basel). 2022 Sep 2;9(9):433. doi: 10.3390/bioengineering9090433. PubMed 36134979.
Backbone
  Vector backbone: pET29a
  Backbone size w/o insert (bp): 5371
  Total vector size (bp): 5544
  Vector type: Bacterial Expression
Growth in bacteria
  Bacterial resistance: Kanamycin, 50 μg/mL
  Growth temperature: 37°C
  Growth strain: DH5alpha
  Copy number: High Copy
Gene/Insert
  Gene/Insert name: Phage alpha 3 lysis protein E
  Species: phage
  Insert size (bp): 264
  Promoter: T7 promoter
  Tag / fusion protein: Strep II (C terminal on backbone)
  Cloning method: Unknown
  Sequencing primers: 5′ TAATACGACTCACTATAGG; 3′ GCTAGTTATTGCTCAGCGG
Terms and licenses: Academic/Nonprofit Terms; Industry Terms: Not Available to Industry
How to cite: pET29a-α3-E was a gift from Yi Ma (Addgene plasmid # 187935 ; http://n2t.net/addgene:187935 ; RRID:Addgene_187935)
