[The description below was written by a language model from this plasmid's Addgene catalogue record and pLannotate feature annotations shown in this document.]
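Description:
pET29a-α3-E is a bacterial expression plasmid built on the pET29a backbone for producing the lysis protein E of bacteriophage alpha3 in Escherichia coli. It replicates from a ColE1/pMB1-type origin accompanied by the rop gene and the pBR322 bom region. The catalogue lists it as high copy, although rop normally moderates copy number in this backbone family. Selection is by kanamycin through the aph(3')-Ia gene, and an f1 origin is also present, which permits single-stranded DNA production. The short tetracycline-resistance and AmpR promoter fragments flagged in the annotation appear to be backbone remnants rather than functional markers.

The 264 bp insert sits in the standard pET expression cassette: a T7 promoter followed by a lac operator and the T7 gene 10 ribosome binding site upstream, with the T7 terminator downstream. The plasmid-borne lacI gene supplies repressor, so transcription depends on T7 RNA polymerase in the host and is held off until IPTG induction, an important safeguard for a lethal gene. The automated annotation matches the coding region as a fragment of the homologous phiX174 E protein, which lyses cells by inhibiting MraY and thereby blocking lipid I synthesis in cell wall construction. The catalogue records a C-terminal Strep II tag. The feature table does not call this tag, but it does detect a partial His-tag sequence downstream of the insert; whether that is translated in frame cannot be determined from the record.

The associated publication concerns Escherichia coli Nissle 1917 bacterial ghosts as a drug delivery system targeting tumour acidic pH, which suggests the plasmid serves for controlled E-mediated lysis to generate empty cell envelopes.
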