Features (pLannotate 1.2.2; 19 found; start..end, strand, type, name):
     26..73      -  terminator     T7 terminator: transcription terminator for bacteriophage T7 RNA polymerase
     81..130     -  CDS            SET1 (fragment): solubility-enhancement tag derived from T7 phage gene 10B
    140..157     -  CDS            9xHis (fragment): 9xHis affinity tag
    254..469     -  CDS            E (fragment): LYS_BPPHS - Experimental evidence at protein level: Swiss-Prot protein existence level 1. Induces host cell lysis. Inhibits the host translocase MraY activity that catalyzes the synthesis of lipid I, a necessary step for the host cell wall biosynthesis. From Enterobacteria phage phiX174 (Isolate Sanger) (Bacteriophage phi-X174).
    477..499     -  RBS            RBS: efficient ribosome binding site from bacteriophage T7 gene 10 (Olins and Rangwala, 1989)
    514..538     -  protein_bind   lac operator: The lac repressor binds to the lac operator to inhibit transcription in E. coli. This inhibition can be relieved by adding lactose or isopropyl-β-D-thiogalactopyranoside (IPTG). lac repressor encoded by lacI
    539..557     -  promoter       T7 promoter: promoter for bacteriophage T7 RNA polymerase
    583..862     +  CDS            TcR (fragment): tetracycline efflux protein; tet; confers resistance to tetracycline
    870..947     +  promoter       lacI promoter: lacI
    948..2030    +  CDS            lacI: lac repressor; lacI; The lac repressor binds to the lac operator to inhibit transcription in E. coli. This inhibition can be relieved by adding lactose or isopropyl-β-D-thiogalactopyranoside (IPTG).
   2043..2064    +  protein_bind   CAP binding site: CAP binding activates transcription in the presence of cAMP. E. coli catabolite activator protein
   2079..2370    +  CDS            TcR (fragment): tetracycline efflux protein; tet; confers resistance to tetracycline
   2442..2822    -  CDS            YPB1_ECOLX: Protein predicted: Swiss-Prot protein existence level 4. From Escherichia coli.
   2839..3030    +  CDS            rop: Rop protein, which maintains plasmids at low copy number; rop
   3132..3271    +  misc_feature   bom: basis of mobility region from pBR322
   3457..4045    -  rep_origin     ori: high-copy-number ColE1/pMB1/pBR322/pUC origin of replication
   4167..4982    +  CDS            KanR: aminoglycoside phosphotransferase; aph(3')-Ia; confers resistance to kanamycin in bacteria or G418 (Geneticin®) in eukaryotes
   4991..5048    -  promoter       AmpR promoter (fragment): bla
   5101..5529    -  rep_origin     f1 ori (sequence partly withheld): f1 bacteriophage origin of replication; arrow indicates direction of (+) strand synthesis
>Addgene plasmid #187935 | pET29a-α3-E | addgene full sequence | sequence record 371410 | Addgene NGS Result
ATCCGGATATAGTTCCTCCTTTCAGCAAAAAACCCCTCAAGACCCGTTTAGAGGCCCCAAGGGGTTATGC
TAGTTATTGCTCAGCGGTGGCAGCAGCCAACTCAGCTTCCTTTCGGGCTTTGTTAGCAGCCGGATCTCAG
TGGTGGTGGTGGTGGTGCTCGAGAGAAATTTAACCACGAGTTTATTAAGAGTGTGCACCGCCTTATTATT
TTTCAAACTGCGGATGAGACCAACCGCCAGTACCCAGTTTTTTGCTATCCTGTTTCAGCACGCACGGGGT
GCGAGAGCTGCTCAGCGGGGTCAGGCGCGCGCTGCTCGCCATGCTCAGGGTTTTCGCCAGGCTGCGCGCT
TTCCACAGGCTCGCATGCTGTTTATACATGCTCGGAATAAACATAATCAGCAGGCTCGGCAGAAGCAGGC
TAAGCAGAAGCAGAAACGCCAGAATATCCAGTAAGGTCCAGCGTTCCATATGTATATCTCCTTCTTAAAG
TTAAACAAAATTATTTCTAGAGGGGAATTGTTATCCGCTCACAATTCCCCTATAGTGAGTCGTATTAATT
TCGCGGGATCGAGATCGATCTCGATCCTCTACGCCGGACGCATCGTGGCCGGCATCACCGGCGCCACAGG
TGCGGTTGCTGGCGCCTATATCGCCGACATCACCGATGGGGAAGATCGGGCTCGCCACTTCGGGCTCATG
AGCGCTTGTTTCGGCGTGGGTATGGTGGCAGGCCCCGTGGCCGGGGGACTGTTGGGCGCCATCTCCTTGC
ATGCACCATTCCTTGCGGCGGCGGTGCTCAACGGCCTCAACCTACTACTGGGCTGCTTCCTAATGCAGGA
GTCGCATAAGGGAGAGCGTCGAGATCCCGGACACCATCGAATGGCGCAAAACCTTTCGCGGTATGGCATG
ATAGCGCCCGGAAGAGAGTCAATTCAGGGTGGTGAATGTGAAACCAGTAACGTTATACGATGTCGCAGAG
TATGCCGGTGTCTCTTATCAGACCGTTTCCCGCGTGGTGAACCAGGCCAGCCACGTTTCTGCGAAAACGC
GGGAAAAAGTGGAAGCGGCGATGGCGGAGCTGAATTACATTCCCAACCGCGTGGCACAACAACTGGCGGG
CAAACAGTCGTTGCTGATTGGCGTTGCCACCTCCAGTCTGGCCCTGCACGCGCCGTCGCAAATTGTCGCG
GCGATTAAATCTCGCGCCGATCAACTGGGTGCCAGCGTGGTGGTGTCGATGGTAGAACGAAGCGGCGTCG
AAGCCTGTAAAGCGGCGGTGCACAATCTTCTCGCGCAACGCGTCAGTGGGCTGATCATTAACTATCCGCT
GGATGACCAGGATGCCATTGCTGTGGAAGCTGCCTGCACTAATGTTCCGGCGTTATTTCTTGATGTCTCT
GACCAGACACCCATCAACAGTATTATTTTCTCCCATGAAGACGGTACGCGACTGGGCGTGGAGCATCTGG
TCGCATTGGGTCACCAGCAAATCGCGCTGTTAGCGGGCCCATTAAGTTCTGTCTCGGCGCGTCTGCGTCT
GGCTGGCTGGCATAAATATCTCACTCGCAATCAAATTCAGCCGATAGCGGAACGGGAAGGCGACTGGAGT
GCCATGTCCGGTTTTCAACAAACCATGCAAATGCTGAATGAGGGCATCGTTCCCACTGCGATGCTGGTTG
CCAACGATCAGATGGCGCTGGGCGCAATGCGCGCCATTACCGAGTCCGGGCTGCGCGTTGGTGCGGACAT
CTCGGTAGTGGGATACGACGATACCGAAGACAGCTCATGTTATATCCCGCCGTTAACCACCATCAAACAG
GATTTTCGCCTGCTGGGGCAAACCAGCGTGGACCGCTTGCTGCAACTCTCTCAGGGCCAGGCGGTGAAGG
GCAATCAGCTGTTGCCCGTCTCACTGGTGAAAAGAAAAACCACCCTGGCGCCCAATACGCAAACCGCCTC
TCCCCGCGCGTTGGCCGATTCATTAATGCAGCTGGCACGACAGGTTTCCCGACTGGAAAGCGGGCAGTGA
GCGCAACGCAATTAATGTAAGTTAGCTCACTCATTAGGCACCGGGATCTCGACCGATGCCCTTGAGAGCC
TTCAACCCAGTCAGCTCCTTCCGGTGGGCGCGGGGCATGACTATCGTCGCCGCACTTATGACTGTCTTCT
TTATCATGCAACTCGTAGGACAGGTGCCGGCAGCGCTCTGGGTCATTTTCGGCGAGGACCGCTTTCGCTG
GAGCGCGACGATGATCGGCCTGTCGCTTGCGGTATTCGGAATCTTGCACGCCCTCGCTCAAGCCTTCGTC
ACTGGTCCCGCCACCAAACGTTTCGGCGAGAAGCAGGCCATTATCGCCGGCATGGCGGCCCCACGGGTGC
GCATGATCGTGCTCCTGTCGTTGAGGACCCGGCTAGGCTGGCGGGGTTGCCTTACTGGTTAGCAGAATGA
ATCACCGATACGCGAGCGAACGTGAAGCGACTGCTGCTGCAAAACGTCTGCGACCTGAGCAACAACATGA
ATGGTCTTCGGTTTCCGTGTTTCGTAAAGTCTGGAAACGCGGAAGTCAGCGCCCTGCACCATTATGTTCC
GGATCTGCATCGCAGGATGCTGCTGGCTACCCTGTGGAACACCTACATCTGTATTAACGAAGCGCTGGCA
TTGACCCTGAGTGATTTTTCTCTGGTCCCGCCGCATCCATACCGCCAGTTGTTTACCCTCACAACGTTCC
AGTAACCGGGCATGTTCATCATCAGTAACCCGTATCGTGAGCATCCTCTCTCGTTTCATCGGTATCATTA
CCCCCATGAACAGAAATCCCCCTTACACGGAGGCATCAGTGACCAAACAGGAAAAAACCGCCCTTAACAT
GGCCCGCTTTATCAGAAGCCAGACATTAACGCTTCTGGAGAAACTCAACGAGCTGGACGCGGATGAACAG
GCAGACATCTGTGAATCGCTTCACGACCACGCTGATGAGCTTTACCGCAGCTGCCTCGCGCGTTTCGGTG
ATGACGGTGAAAACCTCTGACACATGCAGCTCCCGGAGACGGTCACAGCTTGTCTGTAAGCGGATGCCGG
GAGCAGACAAGCCCGTCAGGGCGCGTCAGCGGGTGTTGGCGGGTGTCGGGGCGCAGCCATGACCCAGTCA
CGTAGCGATAGCGGAGTGTATACTGGCTTAACTATGCGGCATCAGAGCAGATTGTACTGAGAGTGCACCA
TTGCGGTGTGAAATACCGCACAGATGCGTAAGGAGAAAATACCGCATCAGGCGCTCTTCCGCTTCCTCGC
TCACTGACTCGCTGCGCTCGGTCGTTCGGCTGCGGCGAGCGGTATCAGCTCACTCAAAGGCGGTAATACG
GTTATCCACAGAATCAGGGGATAACGCAGGAAAGAACATGTGAGCAAAAGGCCAGCAAAAGGCCAGGAAC
CGTAAAAAGGCCGCGTTGCTGGCGTTTTTCCATAGGCTCCGCCCCCCTGACGAGCATCACAAAAATCGAC
GCTCAAGTCAGAGGTGGCGAAACCCGACAGGACTATAAAGATACCAGGCGTTTCCCCCTGGAAGCTCCCT
CGTGCGCTCTCCTGTTCCGACCCTGCCGCTTACCGGATACCTGTCCGCCTTTCTCCCTTCGGGAAGCGTG
GCGCTTTCTCATAGCTCACGCTGTAGGTATCTCAGTTCGGTGTAGGTCGTTCGCTCCAAGCTGGGCTGTG
TGCACGAACCCCCCGTTCAGCCCGACCGCTGCGCCTTATCCGGTAACTATCGTCTTGAGTCCAACCCGGT
AAGACACGACTTATCGCCACTGGCAGCAGCCACTGGTAACAGGATTAGCAGAGCGAGGTATGTAGGCGGT
GCTACAGAGTTCTTGAAGTGGTGGCCTAACTACGGCTACACTAGAAGGACAGTATTTGGTATCTGCGCTC
TGCTGAAGCCAGTTACCTTCGGAAAAAGAGTTGGTAGCTCTTGATCCGGCAAACAAACCACCGCTGGTAG
CGGTGGTTTTTTTGTTTGCAAGCAGCAGATTACGCGCAGAAAAAAAGGATCTCAAGAAGATCCTTTGATC
TTTTCTACGGGGTCTGACGCTCAGTGGAACGAAAACTCACGTTAAGGGATTTTGGTCATGAACAATAAAA
CTGTCTGCTTACATAAACAGTAATACAAGGGGTGTTATGAGCCATATTCAACGGGAAACGTCTTGCTCTA
GGCCGCGATTAAATTCCAACATGGATGCTGATTTATATGGGTATAAATGGGCTCGCGATAATGTCGGGCA
ATCAGGTGCGACAATCTATCGATTGTATGGGAAGCCCGATGCGCCAGAGTTGTTTCTGAAACATGGCAAA
GGTAGCGTTGCCAATGATGTTACAGATGAGATGGTCAGACTAAACTGGCTGACGGAATTTATGCCTCTTC
CGACCATCAAGCATTTTATCCGTACTCCTGATGATGCATGGTTACTCACCACTGCGATCCCCGGGAAAAC
AGCATTCCAGGTATTAGAAGAATATCCTGATTCAGGTGAAAATATTGTTGATGCGCTGGCAGTGTTCCTG
CGCCGGTTGCATTCGATTCCTGTTTGTAATTGTCCTTTTAACAGCGATCGCGTATTTCGTCTCGCTCAGG
CGCAATCACGAATGAATAACGGTTTGGTTGATGCGAGTGATTTTGATGACGAGCGTAATGGCTGGCCTGT
TGAACAAGTCTGGAAAGAAATGCATAAACTTTTGCCATTCTCACCGGATTCAGTCGTCACTCATGGTGAT
TTCTCACTTGATAACCTTATTTTTGACGAGGGGAAATTAATAGGTTGTATTGATGTTGGACGAGTCGGAA
TCGCAGACCGATACCAGGATCTTGCCATCCTATGGAACTGCCTCGGTGAGTTTTCTCCTTCATTACAGAA
ACGGCTTTTTCAAAAATATGGTATTGATAATCCTGATATGAATAAATTGCAGTTTCATTTGATGCTCGAT
GAGTTTTTCTAAGAATTAATTCATGAGCGGATACATATTTGAATGTATTTAGAAAAATAAACAAATAGGG
GTTCCGCGCACATTTCCCCGAAAAGTGCCACCTAAATTGTAAGCGTTAATATTTTGTTAAAATTCGCGTT
AAATTTTTGTTAAATCAGCTCATTTTTTAACCAATAGGCCGAAATCGGCAAAATCCCTTATAAATCAAAA
GAATAGACCGAGATAGGGT
[37 nt withheld, positions 5200-5236]
AAAGAACGTGGACTCCAACGTCAAAGG
[49 nt withheld, positions 5264-5312]
T
[91 nt withheld, positions 5314-5404]
G
[124 nt withheld, positions 5406-5529]
CCCATTCGCCA
