>Addgene plasmid #187935 | pET29a-α3-E | depositor partial sequence | sequence record 364739 | pET29a-α3-E sequence 264 bps
ATGGAACGCTGGACCTTACTGGATATTCTGGCGTTTCTGCTTCTGCTTAGCCTGCTTCTGCCGAGCCTGC
TGATTATGTTTATTCCGAGCATGTATAAACAGCATGCGAGCCTGTGGAAAGCGCGCAGCCTGGCGAAAAC
CCTGAGCATGGCGAGCAGCGCGCGCCTGACCCCGCTGAGCAGCTCTCGCACCCCGTGCGTGCTGAAACAG
GATAGCAAAAAACTGGGTACTGGCGGTTGGTCTCATCCGCAGTTTGAAAAATAA
